>Addgene plasmid #126823 | Pm_P38-Cd4-bio-His | addgene full sequence | sequence record 245745 | Addgene NGS Result
GTGATGCGGTTTTGGCAGTACACCAATGGGCGTGGATAGCGGTTTGACTCACGGGGATTTCCAAGTCTCC
ACCCCATTGACGTCAATGGGAGTTTGTTTTGGCACCAAAATCAACGGGACTTTCCAAAATGTCGTAATAA
CCCCGCCCCGTTGACGCAAATGGGCGGTAGGCGTGTACGGTGGGAGGTCTATATAAGCAGAGCTCGTTTA
GTGAACCGTCAGATCCTCACTCTCTTCCGCATCGCTGTCTGCGAGGGCCAGCTGTTGGGCTCGCGGTTGA
GGACAAACTCTTCGCGGTCTTTCCAGTACTCTTGGATCGGAAACCCGTCGGCCTCCGAACGGTACTCCGC
CACCGAGGGACCTGAGCGAGTCCGCATCGACCGGATCGGAAAACCTCTCGAGAAAGGCGTCTAACCAGTC
ACAGTCGCAAGGTAGGCTGAGCACCGTGGCGGGCGGCAGCGGGTGGCGGTCGGGGTTGTTTCTGGCGGAG
GTGCTGCTGATGATGTAATTAAAGTAGGCGGTCTTGAGACGGCGGATGGTCGAGGTGAGGTGTGGCAGGC
TTGAGATCCAGCTGTTGGGGTGAGTACTCCCTCTCAAAAGCGGGCATTACTTCTGCGCTAAGATTGTCAG
TTTCCAAAAACGAGGAGGATTTGATATTCACCTGGCCCGATCTGGCCATACACTTGAGTGACAATGACAT
CCACTTTGCCTTTCTCTCCACAGGTGTCCACTCCCAGGTCCAAGTTTGCCACCATGGAGTTTCAGACCCA
GGTACTCATGTCCCTGCTGCTCTGCATGTCTGGTGCGGCCGCCATGCACATCGACCTGAGCGACCCCAGA
AAGAGCATCTTCCTGCTGAACGTGCAGGCCGGCGACACCGTGGTGTACACATGCCCCTACAGCTTCAACA
AAGAAATGCAGGATATGTACGCCAAAGAGAAGCAGTTCTTCGAGAAGCGGCAGTTCTGCTTCGAGAACAT
CGTGATCAACCGGAACATCTTCAGCCTGCGGGACTACATCAGAGGCGCCTACAACATCAACAGCGGCTAC
GTGAACAACGTGTACACCTCCGAGTTCACCGTGCCTCCCGTGGTGCTGATGAACCGGCACTTCGAGTGCT
ACTGCTACATGGAAGAACAGAACGCCATCGTGAAGAAAACCCTGAAGATCCACATCAGCAAGGGCGTCGT
GCGGAAGATCCCCGGCTGCGACTTCAACGACGAGTACAGAGAGAGCACCGCCATCACCACCTTCAGCAAC
ATGAACCGGAAGGTGGTCAAGGCCTGCGACAGCTACCCCAAGGGCGGCGATACAATCGCCCTGCTGTGCC
CCATCAACTACGCCGTGAAGCCCGACGGCTGCTTCAGCAAGGTGTACGTGAAGAAGGACAACATCGAGAA
CGACAAGAACAAGCTCGAGGAACGGTTCAACGTGGCCCGGAAGTTCGAAGAGGACAAGTACAAGATCGTG
GGCGTGGAAACCCTGTTCAGAGAGAAGCTGGTCACCTACGGCGACGAGCACTACAAGTTCACCAAGATCC
CTGAGACAAACGACGAGATCGCCTTCACCTGTACCTGTCAGGCCAACGACCTGTCCGACAACCTGATGAT
GAATGTGTACATCAACGAGAACTACGACAAGTTCGTGAAGCACAGCAGCAACGACAATGTCGAGTACAAC
AAGAAGAAGATCAGCAGCAGCTACAACACCGTGTCCGAAGAGATTAAGTACGGCAACGGCGCTGGCGCGC
CGTCGACCTCCATCACGGCCTATAAGAGTGAGGGGGAGTCAGCGGAGTTCTCCTTCCCACTCAACCTTGG
AGAGGAAAGCCTGCAGGGAGAGTTGAGATGGAAGGCAGAGAAGGCTCCTTCTTCCCAGTCCTGGATCACC
TTCTCCCTAAAGAACCAAAAGGTGTCTGTGCAGAAGTCTACTAGCAACCCCAAGTTCCAGCTGTCCGAAA
CGCTCCCACTCACCCTTCAGATACCCCAGGTCTCCCTTCAGTTTGCTGGTTCTGGCAACCTGACCCTGAC
TCTGGACAGAGGGATACTGTATCAGGAAGTGAACCTGGTGGTGATGAAAGTGACTCAGCCCGACAGCAAC
ACTTTGACCTGTGAGGTGATGGGACCCACCTCACCCAAGATGAGACTGATCTTGAAGCAGGAGAATCAGG
AGGCCAGGGTCTCCAGGCAGGAGAAAGTGATTCAAGTGCAGGCCCCTGAAGCAGGGGTGTGGCAATGTCT
ACTGAGTGAAGGTGAAGAGGTCAAGATGGACTCCAAGATCCAGGTTTTATCCAAAGGGTTGAATTCCGGC
AGCCTGCACCACATCCTGGACGCCCAGAAGATGCTGTGGAACCACAGGGACAGGAACCTGCCTCCTCTGG
CCCCTCTGGGCCCCCACCACCATCACCACCATTGAGTCTAGACACGTGATTAATTAAGGATCCCCCGACC
TCGACCTCTGGCTAATAAAGGAAATTTATTTTCATTGCAATAGTGTGTTGGAATTTTTTGTGTCTCTCAC
TCGGAAGGACATATGGGAGGGCAAATCATTTGGTCGAGATCCCTCGGAGATCTCTAGCTAGAGGATCGAT
CCCCGCCCCGGACGAACTAAACCTGACTACGACATCTCTGCCCCTTCTTCGCGGGGCAGTGCATGTAATC
CCTTCAGTTGGTTGGTACAACTTGCCAACTGGGCCCTGTTCCACATGTGACACGGGGGGGGACCAAACAC
AAAGGGGTTCTCTGACTGTAGTTGACATCCTTATAAATGGATGTGCACATTTGCCAACACTGAGTGGCTT
TCATCCTGGAGCAGACTTTGCAGTCTGTGGACTGCAACACAACATTGCCTTTATGTGTAACTCTTGGCTG
AAGCTCTTACACCAATGCTGGGGGACATGTACCTCCCAGGGGCCCAGGAAGACTACGGGAGGCTACACCA
ACGTCAATCAGAGGGGCCTGTGTAGCTACCGATAAGCGGACCCTCAAGAGGGCATTAGCAATAGTGTTTA
TAAGGCCCCCTTGTTAACCCTAAACGGGTAGCATATGCTTCCCGGGTAGTAGTATATACTATCCAGACTA
ACCCTAATTCAATAGCATATGTTACCCAACGGGAAGCATATGCTATCGAATTAGGGTTAGTAAAAGGGTC
CTAAGGAACAGCGATATCTCCCACCCCATGAGCTGTCACGGTTTTATTTACATGGGGTCAGGATTCCACG
AGGGTAGTGAACCATTTTAGTCACAAGGGCAGTGGCTGAAGATCAAGGAGCGGGCAGTGAACTCTCCTGA
ATCTTCGCCTGCTTCTTCATTCTCCTTCGTTTAGCTAATAGAATAACTGCTGAGTTGTGAACAGTAAGGT
GTATGTGAGGTGCTCGAAAACAAGGTTTCAGGTGACGCCCCCAGAATAAAATTTGGACGGGGGGTTCAGT
GGTGGCATTGTGCTATGACACCAATATAACCCTCACAAACCCCTTGGGCAATAAATACTAGTGTAGGAAT
GAAACATTCTGAATATCTTTAACAATAGAAATCCATGGGGTGGGGACAAGCCGTAAAGACTGGATGTCCA
TCTCACACGAATTTATGGCTATGGGCAACACATAATCCTAGTGCAATATGATACTGGGGTTATTAAGATG
TGTCCCAGGCAGGGACCAAGACAGGTGAACCATGTTGTTACACTCTATTTGTAACAAGGGGAAAGAGAGT
GGACGCCGACAGCAGCGGACTCCACTGGTTGTCTCTAACACCCCCGAAAATTAAACGGGGCTCCACGCCA
ATGGGGCCCATAAACAAAGACAAGTGGCCACTCTTTTTTTTGAAATTGTGGAGTGGGGGCACGCGTCAGC
CCCCACACGCCGCCCTGCGGTTTTGGACTGTAAAATAAGGGTGTAATAACTTGGCTGATTGTAACCCCGC
TAACCACTGCGGTCAAACCACTTGCCCACAAAACCACTAATGGCACCCCGGGGAATACCTGCATAAGTAG
GTGGGCGGGCCAAGATAGGGGCGCGATTGCTGCGATCTGGAGGACAAATTACACACACTTGCGCCTGAGC
GCCAAGCACAGGGTTGTTGGTCCTCATATTCACGAGGTCGCTGAGAGCACGGTGGGCTAATGTTGCCATG
GGTAGCATATACTACCCAAATATCTGGATAGCATATGCTATCCTAATCTATATCTGGGTAGCATAGGCTA
TCCTAATCTATATCTGGGTAGCATATGCTATCCTAATCTATATCTGGGTAGTATATGCTATCCTAATTTA
TATCTGGGTAGCATAGGCTATCCTAATCTATATCTGGGTAGCATATGCTATCCTAATCTATATCTGGGTA
GTATATGCTATCCTAATCTGTATCCGGGTAGCATATGCTATCCTAATAGAGATTAGGGTAGTATATGCTA
TCCTAATTTATATCTGGGTAGCATATACTACCCAAATATCTGGATAGCATATGCTATCCTAATCTATATC
TGGGTAGCATATGCTATCCTAATCTATATCTGGGTAGCATAGGCTATCCTAATCTATATCTGGGTAGCAT
ATGCTATCCTAATCTATATCTGGGTAGTATATGCTATCCTAATTTATATCTGGGTAGCATAGGCTATCCT
AATCTATATCTGGGTAGCATATGCTATCCTAATCTATATCTGGGTAGTATATGCTATCCTAATCTGTATC
CGGGTAGCATATGCTATCCTCATGATAAGCTGTCAAACATGAGAATTTTCTTGAAGACGAAAGGGCCTCG
TGATACGCCTATTTTTATAGGTTAATGTCATGATAATAATGGTTTCTTAGACGTCAGGTGGCACTTTTCG
GGGAAATGTGCGCGGAACCCCTATTTGTTTATTTTTCTAAATACATTCAAATATGTATCCGCTCATGAGA
CAATAACCCTGATAAATGCTTCAATAATATTGAAAAAGGAAGAGTATGAGTATTCAACATTTCCGTGTCG
CCCTTATTCCCTTTTTTGCGGCATTTTGCCTTCCTGTTTTTGCTCACCCAGAAACGCTGGTGAAAGTAAA
AGATGCTGAAGATCAGTTGGGTGCACGAGTGGGTTACATCGAACTGGATCTCAACAGCGGTAAGATCCTT
GAGAGTTTTCGCCCCGAAGAACGTTTTCCAATGATGAGCACTTTTAAAGTTCTGCTATGTGGCGCGGTAT
TATCCCGTGTTGACGCCGGGCAAGAGCAACTCGGTCGCCGCATACACTATTCTCAGAATGACTTGGTTGA
GTACTCACCAGTCACAGAAAAGCATCTTACGGATGGCATGACAGTAAGAGAATTATGCAGTGCTGCCATA
ACCATGAGTGATAACACTGCGGCCAACTTACTTCTGACAACGATCGGAGGACCGAAGGAGCTAACCGCTT
TTTTGCACAACATGGGGGATCATGTAACTCGCCTTGATCGTTGGGAACCGGAGCTGAATGAAGCCATACC
AAACGACGAGCGTGACACCACGATGCCTGCAGCAATGGCAACAACGTTGCGCAAACTATTAACTGGCGAA
CTACTTACTCTAGCTTCCCGGCAACAATTAATAGACTGGATGGAGGCGGATAAAGTTGCAGGACCACTTC
TGCGCTCGGCCCTTCCGGCTGGCTGGTTTATTGCTGATAAATCTGGAGCCGGTGAGCGTGGGTCTCGCGG
TATCATTGCAGCACTGGGGCCAGATGGTAAGCCCTCCCGTATCGTAGTTATCTACACGACGGGGAGTCAG
GCAACTATGGATGAACGAAATAGACAGATCGCTGAGATAGGTGCCTCACTGATTAAGCATTGGTAACTGT
CAGACCAAGTTTACTCATATATACTTTAGATTGATTTAAAACTTCATTTTTAATTTAAAAGGATCTAGGT
GAAGATCCTTTTTGATAATCTCATGACCAAAATCCCTTAACGTGAGTTTTCGTTCCACTGAGCGTCAGAC
CCCGTAGAAAAGATCAAAGGATCTTCTTGAGATCCTTTTTTTCTGCGCGTAATCTGCTGCTTGCAAACAA
AAAAACCACCGCTACCAGCGGTGGTTTGTTTGCCGGATCAAGAGCTACCAACTCTTTTTCCGAAGGTAAC
TGGCTTCAGCAGAGCGCAGATACCAAATACTGTTCTTCTAGTGTAGCCGTAGTTAGGCCACCACTTCAAG
AACTCTGTAGCACCGCCTACATACCTCGCTCTGCTAATCCTGTTACCAGTGGCTGCTGCCAGTGGCGATA
AGTCGTGTCTTACCGGGTTGGACTCAAGACGATAGTTACCGGATAAGGCGCAGCGGTCGGGCTGAACGGG
GGGTTCGTGCACACAGCCCAGCTTGGAGCGAACGACCTACACCGAACTGAGATACCTACAGCGTGAGCTA
TGAGAAAGCGCCACGCTTCCCGAAGGGAGAAAGGCGGACAGGTATCCGGTAAGCGGCAGGGTCGGAACAG
GAGAGCGCACGAGGGAGCTTCCAGGGGGAAACGCCTGGTATCTTTATAGTCCTGTCGGGTTTCGCCACCT
CTGACTTGAGCGTCGATTTTTGTGATGCTCGTCAGGGGGGCGGAGCCTATGGAAAAACGCCAGCAACGCG
GCCTTTTTACGGTTCCTGGCCTTTTGCTGGCCTTTTGCTCACATGTTCTTTCCTGCGTTATCCCCTGATT
CTGTGGATAACCGTATTACCGCCTTTGAGTGAGCTGATACCGCTCGCCGCAGCCGAACGACCGAGCGCAG
CGAGTCAGTGAGCGAGGAAGCGGAAGAGCGCCCAATACGCAAACCGCCTCTCCCCGCGCGTTGGCCGATT
CATTAATGCAGCTGGCACGACAGGTTTCCCGACTGGAAAGCGGGCAGTGAGCGCAACGCAATTAATGTGA
GTTAGCTCACTCATTAGGCACCCCAGGCTTTACACTTTATGCTTCCGGCTCGTATGTTGTGTGGAATTGT
GAGCGGATAACAATTTCACACAGGAAACAGCTATGACCATGATTACGCCAAGCTCTAGCTAGAGGTCGAC
CAATTCTCATGTTTGACAGCTTATCATCGCAGATCCGGGCAACGTTGTTGCCATTGCTGCAGGCGCAGAA
CTGGTAGGTATGGAAGATCTATACATTGAATCAATATTGGCAATTAGCCATATTAGTCATTGGTTATATA
GCATAAATCAATATTGGCTATTGGCCATTGCATACGTTGTATCTATATCATAATATGTACATTTATATTG
GCTCATGTCCAATATGACCGCCATGTTGACATTGATTATTGACTAGTTATTAATAGTAATCAATTACGGG
GTCATTAGTTCATAGCCCATATATGGAGTTCCGCGTTACATAACTTACGGTAAATGGCCCGCCTGGCTGA
CCGCCCAACGACCCCCGCCCATTGACGTCAATAATGACGTATGTTCCCATAGTAACGCCAATAGGGACTT
TCCATTGACGTCAATGGGTGGAGTATTTACGGTAAACTGCCCACTTGGCAGTACATCAAGTGTATCATAT
GCCAAGTCCGCCCCCTATTGACGTCAATGACGGTAAATGGCCCGCCTGGCATTATGCCCAGTACATGACC
TTACGGGACTTTCCTACTTGGCAGTACATCTACGTATTAGTCATCGCTATTACCATG
Features (pLannotate 1.2.2; 19 found; start..end, strand, type, name):
      2..201     +  promoter       CMV promoter: human cytomegalovirus (CMV) immediate early promoter
    269..307     +  misc_feature   Ad SA (fragment): adenovirus major late transcript splice acceptor (Friedrich and Soriano, 1991)
    340..549     -  CDS            PTP (fragment): TERM_ADE02 - Experimental evidence at protein level: Swiss-Prot protein existence level 1. Protein covalently bound to the viral DNA that acts as a primer for viral genomic replication by DNA strand displacement. Assembles on the viral origin of replication in an initiation complex with viral polymerase, DBP, host NFIA and host POU2F1/OCT1. During initiation, the polymerase covalently couples the first dCTP with Ser- 580 of pTP. The terminal protein stimulates the template activity over 20 fold compared to protein-free templates. Neo-synthesized viral genomes are linked to two preterminal prot
    580..669     +  intron         chimeric intron (fragment): chimera between introns from adenovirus and immunoglobulin heavy chain genes
    688..734     +  CDS            IgH signal sequence (fragment): signal sequence from the mouse immunoglobulin heavy chain variable region
    856..1626    +  CDS            PFS38 (fragment): PF38_PLAF7 - Also known as PF38. Experimental evidence at protein level: Swiss-Prot protein existence level 1. From Plasmodium falciparum (isolate 3D7).
   1744..2304    +  CDS            Cd4 (fragment): CD4_RAT - Experimental evidence at protein level: Swiss-Prot protein existence level 1. Integral membrane glycoprotein that plays an essential role in the immune response and serves multiple functions in responses against both external and internal offenses. In T-cells, functions primarily as a coreceptor for MHC class II molecule:peptide complex. The antigens presented by class II peptides are derived from extracellular proteins while class I peptides are derived from cytosolic proteins. Interacts simultaneously with the T-cell receptor (TCR) and the MHC class II presented by antigen presenti
   2464..2519    +  polyA_signal   β-globin poly(A) signal: rabbit β-globin polyadenylation signal (Gil and Proudfoot, 1987)
   3033..4714    -  rep_origin     oriP (fragment): Epstein-Barr virus oriP replication origin (Yates et al., 2000)
   4841..4945    +  promoter       AmpR promoter: bla
   4946..5806    +  CDS            AmpR: β-lactamase; bla; confers resistance to ampicillin, carbenicillin, and related antibiotics
   5977..6565    +  rep_origin     ori: high-copy-number ColE1/pMB1/pBR322/pUC origin of replication
   6748..6840    +  CDS            lacI (fragment): lac repressor; lacI; The lac repressor binds to the lac operator to inhibit transcription in E. coli. This inhibition can be relieved by adding lactose or isopropyl-β-D-thiogalactopyranoside (IPTG).
   6853..6874    +  protein_bind   CAP binding site: CAP binding activates transcription in the presence of cAMP. E. coli catabolite activator protein
   6889..6919    +  promoter       lac promoter: promoter for the E. coli lac operon
   6927..6943    +  protein_bind   lac operator: The lac repressor binds to the lac operator to inhibit transcription in E. coli. This inhibition can be relieved by adding lactose or isopropyl-β-D-thiogalactopyranoside (IPTG). lac repressor encoded by lacI
   7013..7029    +  promoter       tet promoter (fragment): E. coli promoter for tetracycline efflux protein gene
   7039..7064    -  CDS            bla(M) (fragment): β-lactamase lacking the signal sequence; bla(M); allows cytosolic expression of β-lactamase
   7238..7617    +  enhancer       CMV enhancer: human cytomegalovirus immediate early enhancer
