[The description below was written by a language model from this plasmid's Addgene catalogue record and pLannotate feature annotations shown in this document.]
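Description:
Pm_P38-Cd4-bio-His is a mammalian expression plasmid built on the pTT3 backbone for producing a recombinant, secreted form of the Plasmodium malariae protein P38 (PmUG01_06016900). It is maintained in E. coli at high copy through a ColE1/pUC-type origin and selected with ampicillin via the β-lactamase gene. The backbone also carries an Epstein-Barr virus oriP fragment, an element that supports episomal retention in cells supplying EBNA1, a common feature of vectors designed for high-yield transient expression. Residual lac regulatory elements and small lacI, tet promoter and bla fragments are backbone remnants with no stated role.

The expression cassette is driven by the CMV enhancer and promoter, which span the numbering origin of the circular sequence. It is followed by adenovirus-derived leader and splice sequences and a chimeric intron that promote efficient processing of the transcript; the annotated adenoviral terminal protein fragment on the opposite strand most likely just reflects this adenoviral leader region. A mouse immunoglobulin heavy chain signal sequence directs the product into the secretory pathway. The chemically synthesised P38 insert of about 0.9 kb sits between retained NotI and AscI sites; the annotation tool labels it by homology to the P. falciparum P38 orthologue. It is fused at its C terminus to rat Cd4 domains 3 and 4, a biotinylation sequence and a 6xHis tag, with a rabbit β-globin polyadenylation signal terminating the transcript. The biotin and His elements are listed in the catalogue but not annotated separately in the feature table. These tags allow purification and oriented capture of the protein. The associated work describes a panel of Plasmodium antigens intended for serological surveillance.
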