Addgene plasmid #126823: Pm_P38-Cd4-bio-His
Purpose: Expression of recombinant P. malariae protein in mammalian cells
Depositing lab: Gavin Wright. Depositing organization: Wellcome Sanger Institute. Publication: A panel of recombinant proteins from human-infective Plasmodium species for serological surveillance. Muller-Sienerth N, Shilts J, Kadir KA, Yman V, Homann MV, Asghar M, Ngasala B, Singh B, Farnert A, Wright GJ. Malar J. 2020 Jan 17;19(1):31. doi: 10.1186/s12936-020-3111-5. PubMed 31952523.
Backbone
  Vector backbone: pTT3
  Backbone manufacturer: Yves Durocher, NRC
  Backbone size w/o insert (bp): 6688
  Total vector size (bp): 7617
  Vector type: Mammalian Expression
Growth in bacteria
  Bacterial resistance: Ampicillin, 100 μg/mL
  Growth temperature: 37°C
  Growth strain: DH5alpha
  Copy number: High Copy
Gene/Insert
  Gene/Insert name: P38 (alt name: PmUG01_06016900)
  Species: Plasmodium malariae
  Insert size (bp): 929
  GenBank ID: SBT86682.1
  Entrez Gene: P38 (a.k.a. PMUG01_06016900)
  Promoter: CMV
  Tag / fusion protein: ratCd4(d3+4)-bio-6His (C terminal on backbone)
  Cloning method: Restriction Enzyme; 5′ cloning site NotI (not destroyed); 3′ cloning site AscI (not destroyed)
  Sequencing primers: 5′ CMV-F
Resource information
  A portion of this plasmid was derived from a plasmid made by: Insert was chemically synthesised.
Terms and licenses: Academic/Nonprofit Terms; Industry Terms: Not Available to Industry
How to cite: Pm_P38-Cd4-bio-His was a gift from Gavin Wright (Addgene plasmid # 126823 ; http://n2t.net/addgene:126823 ; RRID:Addgene_126823)
